Addgene plasmid #104970: pSMPP
Purpose: (Empty Backbone) Lentiviral Transfer Plasmid empty backbone
Depositing lab: Leo James. Depositing organization: MRC Laboratory of Molecular Biology. Publication: A Method for the Acute and Rapid Degradation of Endogenous Proteins. Clift D, McEwan WA, Labzin LI, Konieczny V, Mogessie B, James LC, Schuh M. Cell. 2017 Nov 13. pii: S0092-8674(17)31255-2. doi: 10.1016/j.cell.2017.10.033. PubMed 29153837.
Backbone
  Vector backbone: pSMPP
  Backbone manufacturer: William A. McEwan (MRC LMB)
  Backbone size (bp): 10016
  Vector type: Lentiviral
  Selectable markers: Puromycin
Growth in bacteria
  Bacterial resistance: Ampicillin, 100 μg/mL
  Growth temperature: 37°C
  Growth strain: NEB Stable
  Copy number: Unknown
Terms and licenses: Academic/Nonprofit Terms; Industry Terms: Not Available to Industry
How to cite: pSMPP was a gift from Leo James (Addgene plasmid # 104970 ; http://n2t.net/addgene:104970 ; RRID:Addgene_104970)
