[The description below was written by a language model from this plasmid's Addgene catalogue record and pLannotate feature annotations shown in this document.]
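Description:
pSMPP is an empty HIV-1-based lentiviral transfer plasmid of about 10 kb, intended as a backbone into which a gene of interest is cloned for packaging into lentiviral particles and stable delivery to mammalian cells. It is propagated in E. coli through a ColE1/pUC-type origin and selected with ampicillin via the bla gene. A recombination-tolerant host strain is recorded, as is common for LTR-containing plasmids. The two available sequence records (depositor and sequencing result) carry the same 33 annotated features in the same order. They differ only in their start coordinate and by about three nucleotides in length.

The viral region runs from a truncated 5' LTR through the Ψ packaging signal, a partial gag sequence, the Rev response element and the cPPT/CTS. It ends at a self-inactivating ΔU3 3' LTR, which disables LTR promoter activity after integration. Between these elements, a spleen focus-forming virus (SFFV) promoter sits directly upstream of short multiple-cloning-site fragments, where an insert would be placed. A WPRE fragment follows, which enhances transcript expression. Downstream, a separate mouse PGK promoter drives puromycin N-acetyltransferase, so transduced cells can be selected with puromycin independently of the inserted gene.

Outside the LTRs, the plasmid retains legacy sequences: an SV40 early promoter followed by fragments of E. coli gpt, SV40 small t/large T antigen sequences and an SV40 poly(A) signal. It also carries remnants of tetracycline resistance, rop, bom and lacI, together with an SP6 promoter. No insert is present. The associated publication concerns acute degradation of endogenous proteins, but the record does not state what cargo was cloned into this backbone for that work.
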