Features (pLannotate 1.2.2; 33 found; start..end, strand, type, name):
     25..43      -  promoter       SP6 promoter: promoter for bacteriophage SP6 RNA polymerase
    271..550     +  CDS            TcR (fragment): tetracycline efflux protein; tet; confers resistance to tetracycline
    551..599     -  misc_feature   bom (fragment): basis of mobility region from pBR322
    701..736     -  CDS            rop (fragment): Rop protein, which maintains plasmids at low copy number; rop
    831..935     +  promoter       AmpR promoter: bla
    936..1796    +  CDS            AmpR: β-lactamase; bla; confers resistance to ampicillin, carbenicillin, and related antibiotics
   1967..2555    +  rep_origin     ori: high-copy-number ColE1/pMB1/pBR322/pUC origin of replication
   2738..2794    +  CDS            lacI (fragment): lac repressor; lacI; The lac repressor binds to the lac operator to inhibit transcription in E. coli. This inhibition can be relieved by adding lactose or isopropyl-β-D-thiogalactopyranoside (IPTG).
   2801..3130    +  promoter       SV40 promoter: SV40 enhancer and early promoter
   3330..3449    +  CDS            gpt (fragment): XGPT_ECOLI - Also known as gpp, gxu. Experimental evidence at protein level: Swiss-Prot protein existence level 1. Purine salvage pathway enzyme that catalyzes the transfer of the ribosyl-5-phosphate group from 5-phospho-alpha-D-ribose 1- diphosphate (PRPP) to the N9 position of the 6-oxopurines guanine and xanthine to form the corresponding ribonucleotides GMP (guanosine 5'- monophosphate) and XMP (xanthosine 5'-monophosphate), with the release of PPi. To a lesser extent, also acts on hypoxanthine (PubMed:9100006, PubMed:3886014). Does not ribophosphorylate adenine (PubMed:3886014). From Esch
   3449..3784    +  CDS            gpt (fragment): XGPT_ECOLI - Also known as gpp, gxu. Experimental evidence at protein level: Swiss-Prot protein existence level 1. Purine salvage pathway enzyme that catalyzes the transfer of the ribosyl-5-phosphate group from 5-phospho-alpha-D-ribose 1- diphosphate (PRPP) to the N9 position of the 6-oxopurines guanine and xanthine to form the corresponding ribonucleotides GMP (guanosine 5'- monophosphate) and XMP (xanthosine 5'-monophosphate), with the release of PPi. To a lesser extent, also acts on hypoxanthine (PubMed:9100006, PubMed:3886014). Does not ribophosphorylate adenine (PubMed:3886014). From Esch
   3879..4184    +  CDS            frsA (fragment): FRSA_ECOLI - Also known as yafA. Experimental evidence at protein level: Swiss-Prot protein existence level 1. Catalyzes the hydrolysis of esters (PubMed:15808744). Displays esterase activity toward pNP-butyrate (PubMed:15808744). May stimulate mixed-acid fermentation by acting as a fermentation/respiration switch that down-regulates respiration and up- regulates fermentation rates (PubMed:15169777). From Escherichia coli (strain K12).
   4188..4262    +  CDS            small t antigen (fragment): SV40 (simian virus 40) small t antigen
   4264..4329    +  intron         small t intron: SV40 (simian virus 40) small t antigen intron
   4459..4479    +  CDS            SV40 NLS: nuclear localization signal of SV40 (simian virus 40) large T antigen
   4798..4881    +  CDS            large T antigen (fragment): large T antigen from SV40 (simian virus 40)
   4904..5038    +  polyA_signal   SV40 poly(A) signal: SV40 polyadenylation signal
   5206..5535    +  CDS            nef (fragment): NEF_HV1BR - Experimental evidence at protein level: Swiss-Prot protein existence level 1. Extracellular Nef protein targets CD4(+) T-lymphocytes for apoptosis by interacting with CXCR4 surface receptors (PubMed:14990729). From Human immunodeficiency virus type 1 group M subtype B (isolate BRU/LAI) (HIV-1).
   5583..5840    +  LTR            5' LTR (truncated): truncated 5' long terminal repeat (LTR) from HIV-1
   5887..6012    +  misc_feature   HIV-1 Ψ: packaging signal of human immunodeficiency virus type 1
   5996..6334    +  CDS            HIV-1 gag (fragment): gag protein from human immunodeficiency virus 1; gag
   6505..6738    +  misc_feature   RRE: The Rev response element (RRE) of HIV-1 allows for Rev-dependent mRNA export from the nucleus to the cytoplasm.
   7115..7215    +  CDS            Rev (fragment): human immunodeficiency virus 1 (HIV-1) Rev protein; rev; enhances nuclear export of unspliced and incompletely spliced viral mRNAs
   7252..7369    +  misc_feature   cPPT/CTS: central polypurine tract and central termination sequence of HIV-1
   7406..7438    -  misc_feature   MCS (fragment): pBluescript multiple cloning site
   7522..7929    +  promoter       SFFV promoter: spleen focus-forming virus long terminal repeat (LTR) promoter
   8006..8036    +  misc_feature   MCS (fragment): pUC18/19 multiple cloning site
   8037..8055    +  misc_feature   MCS (fragment): pBluescript multiple cloning site
   8055..8556    +  misc_feature   WPRE (fragment): woodchuck hepatitis virus posttranscriptional regulatory element
   8569..9068    +  promoter       PGK promoter: mouse phosphoglycerate kinase 1 promoter
   9089..9688    +  CDS            PuroR: puromycin N-acetyltransferase; pac from Streptomyces alboniger; confers resistance to puromycin
   9713..9781    +  CDS            nef (fragment): NEF_HV1Z2 - Experimental evidence at protein level: Swiss-Prot protein existence level 1. Extracellular Nef protein targets CD4(+) T-lymphocytes for apoptosis by interacting with CXCR4 surface receptors. From Human immunodeficiency virus type 1 group M subtype D (isolate Z2/CDC-Z34) (HIV-1).
   9783..10016   +  LTR            3' LTR (ΔU3): self-inactivating 3' long terminal repeat (LTR) from HIV-1
>Addgene plasmid #104970 | pSMPP | depositor full sequence | sequence record 199256 | pSMPP sequence 10016 bps
GCATCTAGAATTAATTCCGTGTATTCTATAGTGTCACCTAAATCGTATGTGTATGATACATAAGGTTATG
TATTAATTGTAGCCGCGTTCTAACGACAATATGTACAAGCCTAATTGTGTAGCATCTGGCTTACTGAAGC
AGACCCTATCATCTCTCTCGTAAACTGCCGTCAGAGTCGGTTTGGTTGGACGAACCTTCTGAGTTTCTGG
TAACGCCGTCCCGCACCCGGAAATGGTCAGCGAACCAATCAGCAGGGTCATCGCTAGCCAGATCCTCTAC
GCCGGACGCATCGTGGCCGGCATCACCGGCGCCACAGGTGCGGTTGCTGGCGCCTATATCGCCGACATCA
CCGATGGGGAAGATCGGGCTCGCCACTTCGGGCTCATGAGCGCTTGTTTCGGCGTGGGTATGGTGGCAGG
CCCCGTGGCCGGGGGACTGTTGGGCGCCATCTCCTTGCATGCACCATTCCTTGCGGCGGCGGTGCTCAAC
GGCCTCAACCTACTACTGGGCTGCTTCCTAATGCAGGAGTCGCATAAGGGAGAGCGTCGAATGGTGCACT
CTCAGTACAATCTGCTCTGATGCCGCATAGTTAAGCCAGCCCCGACACCCGCCAACACCCGCTGACGCGC
CCTGACGGGCTTGTCTGCTCCCGGCATCCGCTTACAGACAAGCTGTGACCGTCTCCGGGAGCTGCATGTG
TCAGAGGTTTTCACCGTCATCACCGAAACGCGCGAGACGAAAGGGCCTCGTGATACGCCTATTTTTATAG
GTTAATGTCATGATAATAATGGTTTCTTAGACGTCAGGTGGCACTTTTCGGGGAAATGTGCGCGGAACCC
CTATTTGTTTATTTTTCTAAATACATTCAAATATGTATCCGCTCATGAGACAATAACCCTGATAAATGCT
TCAATAATATTGAAAAAGGAAGAGTATGAGTATTCAACATTTCCGTGTCGCCCTTATTCCCTTTTTTGCG
GCATTTTGCCTTCCTGTTTTTGCTCACCCAGAAACGCTGGTGAAAGTAAAAGATGCTGAAGATCAGTTGG
GTGCACGAGTGGGTTACATCGAACTGGATCTCAACAGCGGTAAGATCCTTGAGAGTTTTCGCCCCGAAGA
ACGTTTTCCAATGATGAGCACTTTTAAAGTTCTGCTATGTGGCGCGGTATTATCCCGTATTGACGCCGGG
CAAGAGCAACTCGGTCGCCGCATACACTATTCTCAGAATGACTTGGTTGAGTACTCACCAGTCACAGAAA
AGCATCTTACGGATGGCATGACAGTAAGAGAATTATGCAGTGCTGCCATAACCATGAGTGATAACACTGC
GGCCAACTTACTTCTGACAACGATCGGAGGACCGAAGGAGCTAACCGCTTTTTTGCACAACATGGGGGAT
CATGTAACTCGCCTTGATCGTTGGGAACCGGAGCTGAATGAAGCCATACCAAACGACGAGCGTGACACCA
CGATGCCTGTAGCAATGGCAACAACGTTGCGCAAACTATTAACTGGCGAACTACTTACTCTAGCTTCCCG
GCAACAATTAATAGACTGGATGGAGGCGGATAAAGTTGCAGGACCACTTCTGCGCTCGGCCCTTCCGGCT
GGCTGGTTTATTGCTGATAAATCTGGAGCCGGTGAGCGTGGGTCTCGCGGTATCATTGCAGCACTGGGGC
CAGATGGTAAGCCCTCCCGTATCGTAGTTATCTACACGACGGGGAGTCAGGCAACTATGGATGAACGAAA
TAGACAGATCGCTGAGATAGGTGCCTCACTGATTAAGCATTGGTAACTGTCAGACCAAGTTTACTCATAT
ATACTTTAGATTGATTTAAAACTTCATTTTTAATTTAAAAGGATCTAGGTGAAGATCCTTTTTGATAATC
TCATGACCAAAATCCCTTAACGTGAGTTTTCGTTCCACTGAGCGTCAGACCCCGTAGAAAAGATCAAAGG
ATCTTCTTGAGATCCTTTTTTTCTGCGCGTAATCTGCTGCTTGCAAACAAAAAAACCACCGCTACCAGCG
GTGGTTTGTTTGCCGGATCAAGAGCTACCAACTCTTTTTCCGAAGGTAACTGGCTTCAGCAGAGCGCAGA
TACCAAATACTGTCCTTCTAGTGTAGCCGTAGTTAGGCCACCACTTCAAGAACTCTGTAGCACCGCCTAC
ATACCTCGCTCTGCTAATCCTGTTACCAGTGGCTGCTGCCAGTGGCGATAAGTCGTGTCTTACCGGGTTG
GACTCAAGACGATAGTTACCGGATAAGGCGCAGCGGTCGGGCTGAACGGGGGGTTCGTGCACACAGCCCA
GCTTGGAGCGAACGACCTACACCGAACTGAGATACCTACAGCGTGAGCATTGAGAAAGCGCCACGCTTCC
CGAAGGGAGAAAGGCGGACAGGTATCCGGTAAGCGGCAGGGTCGGAACAGGAGAGCGCACGAGGGAGCTT
CCAGGGGGAAACGCCTGGTATCTTTATAGTCCTGTCGGGTTTCGCCACCTCTGACTTGAGCGTCGATTTT
TGTGATGCTCGTCAGGGGGGCGGAGCCTATGGAAAAACGCCAGCAACGCGGCCTTTTTACGGTTCCTGGC
CTTTTGCTGGCCTTTTGCTCACATGTTCTTTCCTGCGTTATCCCCTGATTCTGTGGATAACCGTATTACC
GCCTTTGAGTGAGCTGATACCGCTCGCCGCAGCCGAACGACCGAGCGCAGCGAGTCAGTGAGCGAGGAAG
CGGAAGAGCGCCCAATACGCAAACCGCCTCTCCCCGCGCGTTGGCCGATTCATTAATGCAGCTGTGGAAT
GTGTGTCAGTTAGGGTGTGGAAAGTCCCCAGGCTCCCCAGCAGGCAGAAGTATGCAAAGCATGCATCTCA
ATTAGTCAGCAACCAGGTGTGGAAAGTCCCCAGGCTCCCCAGCAGGCAGAAGTATGCAAAGCATGCATCT
CAATTAGTCAGCAACCATAGTCCCGCCCCTAACTCCGCCCATCCCGCCCCTAACTCCGCCCAGTTCCGCC
CATTCTCCGCCCCATGGCTGACTAATTTTTTTTATTTATGCAGAGGCCGAGGCCGCCTCGGCCTCTGAGC
TATTCCAGAAGTAGTGAGGAGGCTTTTTTGGAGGCCTAGGCTTTTGCAAAAAGCTTGGACACAAGACAGG
CTTGCGAGATATGTTTGAGAATACCACTTTATCCCGCGTCAGGGAGAGGCAGTGCGTAAAAAGACGCGGA
CTCATGTGAAATACTGGTTTTTAGTGCGCCAGATCTCTATAATCTCGCGCAACCTATTTTCCCCTCGAAC
ACTTTTTAAGCCGTAGATAAACAGGCTGGGACACTTCACATGAGCGAAAAATACATCGTCACCTGGGACA
TGTTGCAGATCCATGCACGTAAACTCGCAAGCCGACTGATGCCTTCTGAACAATGGAAAGGCATTATTGC
CGTAAGCCGTGGCGGTCTGTACCGGGTGCGTTACTGGCGCGTGAACTGGGTATTCGTCATGTCGATACCG
TTTGTATTTCCAGCTACGATCACGACAACCAGCGCGAGCTTAAAGTGCTGAAACGCGCAGAAGGCGATGG
CGAAGGCTTCATCGTTATTGATGACCTGGTGGATACCGGTGGTACTGCGGTTGCGATTCGTGAAATGTAT
CCAAAAGCGCACTTTGTCACCATCTTCGCAAAACCGGCTGGTCGTCCGCTGGTTGATGACTATGTTGTTG
ATATCCCGCAAGATACCTGGATTGAACAGCCGTGGGATATGGGCGTCGTATTCGTCCCGCCAATCTCCGG
TCGCTAATCTTTTCAACGCCTGGCACTGCCGGGCGTTGTTCTTTTTAACTTCAGGCGGGTTACAATAGTT
TCCAGTAAGTATTCTGGAGGCTGCATCCATGACACAGGCAAACCTGAGCGAAACCCTGTTCAAACCCCGC
TTTAAACATCCTGAAACCTCGACGCTAGTCCGCCGCTTTAATCACGGCGCACAACCGCCTGTGCAGTCGG
CCCTTGATGGTAAAACCATCCCTCACTGGTATCGCATGATTAACCGTCTGATGTGGATCTGGCGCGGCAT
TGACCCACGCGAAATCCTCGACGTCCAGGCACGTATTGTGATGAGCGATGCCGAACGTACCGACGATGAT
TTATACGATACGGTGATTGGCTACCGTGGCGGCAACTGGATTTATGAGTGGGCCCCGGATCTTTGTGAAG
GAACCTTACTTCTGTGGTGTGACATAATTGGACAAACTACCTACAGAGATTTAAAGCTCTAAGGTAAATA
TAAAATTTTTAAGTGTATAATGTGTTAAACTACTGATTCTAATTGTTTGTGTATTTTAGATTCCAACCTA
TGGAACTGATGAATGGGAGCAGTGGTGGAATGCCTTTAATGAGGAAAACCTGTTTTGCTCAGAAGAAATG
CCATCTAGTGATGATGAGGCTACTGCTGACTCTCAACATTCTACTCCTCCAAAAAAGAAGAGAAAGGTAG
AAGACCCCAAGGACTTTCCTTCAGAATTGCTAAGTTTTTTGAGTCATGCTGTGTTTAGTAATAGAACTCT
TGCTTGCTTTGCTATTTACACCACAAAGGAAAAAGCTGCACTGCTATACAAGAAAATTATGGAAAAATAT
TCTGTAACCTTTATAAGTAGGCATAACAGTTATAATCATAACATACTGTTTTTTCTTACTCCACACAGGC
ATAGAGTGTCTGCTATTAATAACTATGCTCAAAAATTGTGTACCTTTAGCTTTTTAATTTGTAAAGGGGT
TAATAAGGAATATTTGATGTATAGTGCCTTGACTAGAGATCATAATCAGCCATACCACATTTGTAGAGGT
TTTACTTGCTTTAAAAAACCTCCCACACCTCCCCCTGAACCTGAAACATAAAATGAATGCAATTGTTGTT
GTTAACTTGTTTATTGCAGCTTATAATGGTTACAAATAAAGCAATAGCATCACAAATTTCACAAATAAAG
CATTTTTTTCACTGCATTCTAGTTGTGGTTTGTCCAAACTCATCAATGTATCTTATCATGTCTGGATCAA
CTGGATAACTCAAGCTAACCAAAATCATCCCAAACTTCCCACCCCATACCCTATTACCACTGCCAATTAC
CTAGTGGTTTCATTTACTCTAAACCTGTGATTCCTCTGAATTATTTTCATTTTAAAGAAATTGTATTTGT
TAAATATGTACTACAAACTTAGTAGTTGGAAGGGCTAATTCACTCCCAAAGAAGACAAGATATCCTTGAT
CTGTGGATCTACCACACACAAGGCTACTTCCCTGATTAGCAGAACTACACACCAGGGCCAGGGGTCAGAT
ATCCACTGACCTTTGGATGGTGCTACAAGCTAGTACCAGTTGAGCCAGATAAGGTAGAAGAGGCCAATAA
AGGAGAGAACACCAGCTTGTTACACCCTGTGAGCCTGCATGGGATGGATGACCCGGAGAGAGAAGTGTTA
GAGTGGAGGTTTGACAGCCGCCTAGCATTTCATCACGTGGCCCGAGAGCTGCATCCGGAGTACTTCAAGA
ACTGCTGATATCGAGCTTGCTACAAGGGACTTTCCGCTGGGGACTTTCCAGGGAGGCGTGGCCTGGGCGG
GACTGGGGAGTGGCGAGCCCTCAGATCCTGCATATAAGCAGCTGCTTTTTGCCTGTACTGGGTCTCTCTG
GTTAGACCAGATCTGAGCCTGGGAGCTCTCTGGCTAACTAGGGAACCCACTGCTTAAGCCTCAATAAAGC
TTGCCTTGAGTGCTTCAAGTAGTGTGTGCCCGTCTGTTGTGTGACTCTGGTAACTAGAGATCCCTCAGAC
CCTTTTAGTCAGTGTGGAAAATCTCTAGCAGTGGCGCCCGAACAGGGACTTGAAAGCGAAAGGGAAACCA
GAGGAGCTCTCTCGACGCAGGACTCGGCTTGCTGAAGCGCGCACGGCAAGAGGCGAGGGGCGGCGACTGG
TGAGTACGCCAAAAATTTTGACTAGCGGAGGCTAGAAGGAGAGAGATGGGTGCGAGAGCGTCAGTATTAA
GCGGGGGAGAATTAGATCGCGATGGGAAAAAATTCGGTTAAGGCCAGGGGGAAAGAAAAAATATAAATTA
AAACATATAGTATGGGCAAGCAGGGAGCTAGAACGATTCGCAGTTAATCCTGGCCTGTTAGAAACATCAG
AAGGCTGTAGACAAATACTGGGACAGCTACAACCATCCCTTCAGACAGGATCAGAAGAACTTAGATCATT
ATATAATACAGTAGCAACCCTCTATTGTGTGCATCAAAGGATAGAGATAAAAGACACCAAGGAAGCTTTA
GACAAGATAGAGGAAGAGCAAAACAAAAGTAAGACCACCGCACAGCAAGCGNCCGCTGATCTTCAGACCT
GGAGGAGGAGATATGAGGGACAATTGGAGAAGTGAATTATATAAATATAAAGTAGTAAAAATTGAACCAT
TAGGAGTAGCACCCACCAAGGCAAAGAGAAGAGTGGTGCAGAGAGAAAAAAGAGCAGTGGGAATAGGAGC
TTTGTTCCTTGGGTTCTTGGGAGCAGCAGGAAGCACTATGGGCGCAGCGTCAATGACGCTGACGGTACAG
GCCAGACAATTATTGTCTGGTATAGTGCAGCAGCAGAACAATTTGCTGAGGGCTATTGAGGCGCAACAGC
ATCTGTTGCAACTCACAGTCTGGGGCATCAAGCAGCTCCAGGCAAGAATCCTGGCTGTGGAAAGATACCT
AAAGGATCAACAGCTCCTGGGGATTTGGGGTTGCTCTGGAAAACTCATTTGCACCACTGCTGTGCCTTGG
AATGCTAGTTGGAGTAATAAATCTCTGGAACAGATTTGGAATCACACGACCTGGATGGAGTGGGACAGAG
AAATTAACAATTACACAAGCTTAATACACTCCTTAATTGAAGAATCGCAAAACCAGCAAGAAAAGAATGA
ACAAGAATTATTGGAATTAGATAAATGGGCAAGTTTGTGGAATTGGTTTAACATAACAAATTGGCTGTGG
TATATAAAATTATTCATAATGATAGTAGGAGGCTTGGTAGGTTTAAGAATAGTTTTTGCTGTACTTTCTA
TAGTGAATAGAGTTAGGCAGGGATATTCACCATTATCGTTTCAGACCCACCTCCCAACCCCGAGGGGACC
CGACAGGCCCGAAGGAATAGAAGAAGAAGGTGGAGAGAGAGACAGAGACAGATCCATTCGATTAGTGAAC
GGATCTCGACGGTATCGCCAAATGGCAGTATTCATCCACAATTTTAAAAGAAAAGGGGGGATTGGGGGGT
ACAGTGCAGGGGAAAGAATAGTAGACATAATAGCAACAGACATACAAACTAAAGAATTACAAAAACAAAT
TACAAAAATTCAAAATTTTCGGGTTTATTACAGGGACAGCAGAGATCCAGTTTGGATCGATAAGCTTGAT
ATCGAATTCCTGCAGCCCCGATAAAATAAAAGATTTTATTTAGTCTCCAGAAAAAGGGGGGAATGAAAGA
CCCCACCTGTAGGTTTGGCAAGCTAGCTGCAGTAACGCCATTTTGCAAGGCATGGAAAAATACCAAACCA
AGAATAGAGAAGTTCAGATCAAGGGCGGGTACATGAAAATAGCTAACGTTGGGCCAAACAGGATATCTGC
GGTGAGCAGTTTCGGCCCCGGCCCGGGGCCAAGAACAGATGGTCACCGCAGTTTCGGCCCCGGCCCGAGG
CCAAGAACAGATGGTCCCCAGATATGGCCCAACCCTCAGCAGTTTCTTAAGACCCATCAGATGTTTCCAG
GCTCCCCCAAGGACCTGAAATGACCCTGCGCCTTATTTGAATTAACCAATCAGCCTGCTTCTCGCTTCTG
TTCGCGCGCTTCTGCTTCCCGAGCTCTATAAAAGAGCTCACAACCCCTCACTCGGCGCGCCAGTCCTCCG
ACAGACTGAGTCGCCCGGGGGGGATCCACTGTGATCATCAGACGCGTACAGCATATGTCAGTTAATTAAA
CTGGTTTAAACTCAGGCGGCCGCGACTCTAGAGTCGACCTGCAGGCATGCAAGCTTGATATCAAGCTTAT
CGATAATCAACCTCTGGATTACAAAATTTGTGAAAGATTGACTGGTATTCTTAACTATGTTGCTCCTTTT
ACGCTATGTGGATACGCTGCTTTAATGCCTTTGTATCATGCTATTGCTTCCCGTATGGCTTTCATTTTCT
CCTCCTTGTATAAATCCTGGTTGCTGTCTCTTTATGAGGAGTTGTGGCCCGTTGTCAGGCAACGTGGCGT
GGTGTGCACTGTGTTTGCTGACGCAACCCCCACTGGTTGGGGCATTGCCACCACCTGTCAGCTCCTTTCC
GGGACTTTCGCTTTCCCCCTCCCTATTGCCACGGCGGAACTCATCGCCGCCTGCCTTGCCCGCTGCTGGA
CAGGGGCTCGGCTGTTGGGCACTGACAATTCCGTGGTGTTGTCGGGGAAATCATCGTCCTTTCCTTGGCT
GCTCGCCTGTGTTGCCACCTGGATTCTGCGCGGGACGTCCTTCTGCTACGTCCCTTCGGCCCTCAATCCA
GCGGACCTTCCTTCCCATCAATTCTACCGGGTAGGGGAGGCGCTTTTCCCAAGGCAGTCTGGAGCATGCG
CTTTAGCAGCCCCGCTGGGCACTTGGCGCTACACAAGTGGCCTCTGGCCTCGCACACATTCCACATCCAC
CGGTAGGCGCCAACCGGCTCCGTTCTTTGGTGGCCCCTTCGCGCCACCTTCTACTCCTCCCCTAGTCAGG
AAGTTCCCCCCCGCCCCGCAGCTCGCGTCGTGCAGGACGTGACAAATGGAAGTAGCACGTCTCACTAGTC
TCGTGCAGATGGACAGCACCGCTGAGCAATGGAAGCGGGTAGGCCTTTGGGGCAGCGGCCAATAGCAGCT
TTGCTCCTTCGCTTTCTGGGCTCAGAGGCTGGGAAGGGGTGGGTCCGGGGGCGGGCTCAGGGGCGGGCTC
AGGGGCGGGGCGGGCGCCCGAAGGTCCTCCGGAGGCCCGGCATTCTGCACGCTTCAAAAGCGCACGTCTG
CCGCGCTGTTCTCCTCTTCCTCATCTCCGGGCCTTTCGACCTGCAGCCCAAGCTTACCATGACCGAGTAC
AAGCCCACGGTGCGCCTCGCCACCCGCGACGACGTCCCCAGGGCCGTACGCACCCTCGCCGCCGCGTTCG
CCGACTACCCCGCCACGCGCCACACCGTCGATCCGGACCGCCACATCGAGCGGGTCACCGAGCTGCAAGA
ACTCTTCCTCACGCGCGTCGGGCTCGACATCGGCAAGGTGTGGGTCGCGGACGACGGCGCCGCGGTGGCG
GTCTGGACCACGCCGGAGAGCGTCGAAGCGGGGGCGGTGTTCGCCGAGATCGGCCCGCGCATGGCCGAGT
TGAGCGGTTCCCGGCTGGCCGCGCAGCAACAGATGGAAGGCCTCCTGGCGCCGCACCGGCCCAAGGAGCC
CGCGTGGTTCCTGGCCACCGTCGGCGTCTCGCCCGACCACCAGGGCAAGGGTCTGGGCAGCGCCGTCGTG
CTCCCCGGAGTGGAGGCGGCCGAGCGCGCCGGGGTGCCCGCCTTCCTGGAGACCTCCGCGCCCCGCAACC
TCCCCTTCTACGAGCGGCTCGGCTTCACCGTCACCGCCGACGTCGAGGTGCCCGAAGGACCGCGCACCTG
GTGCATGACCCGCAAGCCCGGTGCCTGACTCGAGGGAATTAATTCGAGCTCGGTACCTTTAAGACCAATG
ACTTACAAGGCAGCTGTAGATCTTAGCCACTTTTTAAAAGAAAAGGGGGGACTGGAAGGGCTAATTCACT
CCCAACGAAGACAAGATCTGCTTTTTGCTTGTACTGGGTCTCTCTGGTTAGACCAGATCTGAGCCTGGGA
GCTCTCTGGCTAACTAGGGAACCCACTGCTTAAGCCTCAATAAAGCTTGCCTTGAGTGCTTCAAGTAGTG
TGTGCCCGTCTGTTGTGTGACTCTGGTAACTAGAGATCCCTCAGACCCTTTTAGTCAGTGTGGAAAATCT
CTAGCA
