Features (pLannotate 1.2.2; 33 found; start..end, strand, type, name):
    140..469     +  CDS            nef (fragment): NEF_HV1BR - Experimental evidence at protein level: Swiss-Prot protein existence level 1. Extracellular Nef protein targets CD4(+) T-lymphocytes for apoptosis by interacting with CXCR4 surface receptors (PubMed:14990729). From Human immunodeficiency virus type 1 group M subtype B (isolate BRU/LAI) (HIV-1).
    517..774     +  LTR            5' LTR (truncated): truncated 5' long terminal repeat (LTR) from HIV-1
    821..946     +  misc_feature   HIV-1 Ψ: packaging signal of human immunodeficiency virus type 1
    930..1268    +  CDS            HIV-1 gag (fragment): gag protein from human immunodeficiency virus 1; gag
   1443..1676    +  misc_feature   RRE: The Rev response element (RRE) of HIV-1 allows for Rev-dependent mRNA export from the nucleus to the cytoplasm.
   2053..2153    +  CDS            Rev (fragment): human immunodeficiency virus 1 (HIV-1) Rev protein; rev; enhances nuclear export of unspliced and incompletely spliced viral mRNAs
   2190..2307    +  misc_feature   cPPT/CTS: central polypurine tract and central termination sequence of HIV-1
   2344..2376    -  misc_feature   MCS (fragment): pBluescript multiple cloning site
   2460..2867    +  promoter       SFFV promoter: spleen focus-forming virus long terminal repeat (LTR) promoter
   2944..2974    +  misc_feature   MCS (fragment): pUC18/19 multiple cloning site
   2975..2993    +  misc_feature   MCS (fragment): pBluescript multiple cloning site
   2993..3494    +  misc_feature   WPRE (fragment): woodchuck hepatitis virus posttranscriptional regulatory element
   3507..4006    +  promoter       PGK promoter: mouse phosphoglycerate kinase 1 promoter
   4027..4626    +  CDS            PuroR: puromycin N-acetyltransferase; pac from Streptomyces alboniger; confers resistance to puromycin
   4651..4719    +  CDS            nef (fragment): NEF_HV1Z2 - Experimental evidence at protein level: Swiss-Prot protein existence level 1. Extracellular Nef protein targets CD4(+) T-lymphocytes for apoptosis by interacting with CXCR4 surface receptors. From Human immunodeficiency virus type 1 group M subtype D (isolate Z2/CDC-Z34) (HIV-1).
   4721..4954    +  LTR            3' LTR (ΔU3): self-inactivating 3' long terminal repeat (LTR) from HIV-1
   4979..4997    -  promoter       SP6 promoter: promoter for bacteriophage SP6 RNA polymerase
   5225..5504    +  CDS            TcR (fragment): tetracycline efflux protein; tet; confers resistance to tetracycline
   5505..5553    -  misc_feature   bom (fragment): basis of mobility region from pBR322
   5655..5690    -  CDS            rop (fragment): Rop protein, which maintains plasmids at low copy number; rop
   5785..5889    +  promoter       AmpR promoter: bla
   5890..6750    +  CDS            AmpR: β-lactamase; bla; confers resistance to ampicillin, carbenicillin, and related antibiotics
   6921..7509    +  rep_origin     ori: high-copy-number ColE1/pMB1/pBR322/pUC origin of replication
   7692..7748    +  CDS            lacI (fragment): lac repressor; lacI; The lac repressor binds to the lac operator to inhibit transcription in E. coli. This inhibition can be relieved by adding lactose or isopropyl-β-D-thiogalactopyranoside (IPTG).
   7755..8084    +  promoter       SV40 promoter: SV40 enhancer and early promoter
   8284..8403    +  CDS            gpt (fragment): XGPT_ECOLI - Also known as gpp, gxu. Experimental evidence at protein level: Swiss-Prot protein existence level 1. Purine salvage pathway enzyme that catalyzes the transfer of the ribosyl-5-phosphate group from 5-phospho-alpha-D-ribose 1- diphosphate (PRPP) to the N9 position of the 6-oxopurines guanine and xanthine to form the corresponding ribonucleotides GMP (guanosine 5'- monophosphate) and XMP (xanthosine 5'-monophosphate), with the release of PPi. To a lesser extent, also acts on hypoxanthine (PubMed:9100006, PubMed:3886014). Does not ribophosphorylate adenine (PubMed:3886014). From Esch
   8403..8738    +  CDS            gpt (fragment): XGPT_ECOLI - Also known as gpp, gxu. Experimental evidence at protein level: Swiss-Prot protein existence level 1. Purine salvage pathway enzyme that catalyzes the transfer of the ribosyl-5-phosphate group from 5-phospho-alpha-D-ribose 1- diphosphate (PRPP) to the N9 position of the 6-oxopurines guanine and xanthine to form the corresponding ribonucleotides GMP (guanosine 5'- monophosphate) and XMP (xanthosine 5'-monophosphate), with the release of PPi. To a lesser extent, also acts on hypoxanthine (PubMed:9100006, PubMed:3886014). Does not ribophosphorylate adenine (PubMed:3886014). From Esch
   8833..9138    +  CDS            frsA (fragment): FRSA_ECOLI - Also known as yafA. Experimental evidence at protein level: Swiss-Prot protein existence level 1. Catalyzes the hydrolysis of esters (PubMed:15808744). Displays esterase activity toward pNP-butyrate (PubMed:15808744). May stimulate mixed-acid fermentation by acting as a fermentation/respiration switch that down-regulates respiration and up- regulates fermentation rates (PubMed:15169777). From Escherichia coli (strain K12).
   9142..9216    +  CDS            small t antigen (fragment): SV40 (simian virus 40) small t antigen
   9218..9283    +  intron         small t intron: SV40 (simian virus 40) small t antigen intron
   9413..9433    +  CDS            SV40 NLS: nuclear localization signal of SV40 (simian virus 40) large T antigen
   9752..9835    +  CDS            large T antigen (fragment): large T antigen from SV40 (simian virus 40)
   9858..9992    +  polyA_signal   SV40 poly(A) signal: SV40 polyadenylation signal
>Addgene plasmid #104970 | pSMPP | addgene full sequence | sequence record 202100 | Addgene NGS Result
CATCCCAAACTTCCCACCCCATACCCTATTACCACTGCCAATTACCTGTGGTTTCATTTACTCTAAACCT
GTGATTCCTCTGAATTATTTTCATTTTAAAGAAATTGTATTTGTTAAATATGTACTACAAACTTAGTAGT
TGGAAGGGCTAATTCACTCCCAAAGAAGACAAGATATCCTTGATCTGTGGATCTACCACACACAAGGCTA
CTTCCCTGATTAGCAGAACTACACACCAGGGCCAGGGGTCAGATATCCACTGACCTTTGGATGGTGCTAC
AAGCTAGTACCAGTTGAGCCAGATAAGGTAGAAGAGGCCAATAAAGGAGAGAACACCAGCTTGTTACACC
CTGTGAGCCTGCATGGGATGGATGACCCGGAGAGAGAAGTGTTAGAGTGGAGGTTTGACAGCCGCCTAGC
ATTTCATCACGTGGCCCGAGAGCTGCATCCGGAGTACTTCAAGAACTGCTGATATCGAGCTTGCTACAAG
GGACTTTCCGCTGGGGACTTTCCAGGGAGGCGTGGCCTGGGCGGGACTGGGGAGTGGCGAGCCCTCAGAT
CCTGCATATAAGCAGCTGCTTTTTGCCTGTACTGGGTCTCTCTGGTTAGACCAGATCTGAGCCTGGGAGC
TCTCTGGCTAACTAGGGAACCCACTGCTTAAGCCTCAATAAAGCTTGCCTTGAGTGCTTCAAGTAGTGTG
TGCCCGTCTGTTGTGTGACTCTGGTAACTAGAGATCCCTCAGACCCTTTTAGTCAGTGTGGAAAATCTCT
AGCAGTGGCGCCCGAACAGGGACTTGAAAGCGAAAGGGAAACCAGAGGAGCTCTCTCGACGCAGGACTCG
GCTTGCTGAAGCGCGCACGGCAAGAGGCGAGGGGCGGCGACTGGTGAGTACGCCAAAAATTTTGACTAGC
GGAGGCTAGAAGGAGAGAGATGGGTGCGAGAGCGTCAGTATTAAGCGGGGGAGAATTAGATCGCGATGGG
AAAAAATTCGGTTAAGGCCAGGGGGAAAGAAAAAATATAAATTAAAACATATAGTATGGGCAAGCAGGGA
GCTAGAACGATTCGCAGTTAATCCTGGCCTGTTAGAAACATCAGAAGGCTGTAGACAAATACTGGGACAG
CTACAACCATCCCTTCAGACAGGATCAGAAGAACTTAGATCATTATATAATACAGTAGCAACCCTCTATT
GTGTGCATCAAAGGATAGAGATAAAAGACACCAAGGAAGCTTTAGACAAGATAGAGGAAGAGCAAAACAA
AAGTAAGACCACCGCACAGCAAGCGGCCGGCCGCTGATCTTCAGACCTGGAGGAGGAGATATGAGGGACA
ATTGGAGAAGTGAATTATATAAATATAAAGTAGTAAAAATTGAACCATTAGGAGTAGCACCCACCAAGGC
AAAGAGAAGAGTGGTGCAGAGAGAAAAAAGAGCAGTGGGAATAGGAGCTTTGTTCCTTGGGTTCTTGGGA
GCAGCAGGAAGCACTATGGGCGCAGCGTCAATGACGCTGACGGTACAGGCCAGACAATTATTGTCTGGTA
TAGTGCAGCAGCAGAACAATTTGCTGAGGGCTATTGAGGCGCAACAGCATCTGTTGCAACTCACAGTCTG
GGGCATCAAGCAGCTCCAGGCAAGAATCCTGGCTGTGGAAAGATACCTAAAGGATCAACAGCTCCTGGGG
ATTTGGGGTTGCTCTGGAAAACTCATTTGCACCACTGCTGTGCCTTGGAATGCTAGTTGGAGTAATAAAT
CTCTGGAACAGATTTGGAATCACACGACCTGGATGGAGTGGGACAGAGAAATTAACAATTACACAAGCTT
AATACACTCCTTAATTGAAGAATCGCAAAACCAGCAAGAAAAGAATGAACAAGAATTATTGGAATTAGAT
AAATGGGCAAGTTTGTGGAATTGGTTTAACATAACAAATTGGCTGTGGTATATAAAATTATTCATAATGA
TAGTAGGAGGCTTGGTAGGTTTAAGAATAGTTTTTGCTGTACTTTCTATAGTGAATAGAGTTAGGCAGGG
ATATTCACCATTATCGTTTCAGACCCACCTCCCAACCCCGAGGGGACCCGACAGGCCCGAAGGAATAGAA
GAAGAAGGTGGAGAGAGAGACAGAGACAGATCCATTCGATTAGTGAACGGATCTCGACGGTATCGCCAAA
TGGCAGTATTCATCCACAATTTTAAAAGAAAAGGGGGGATTGGGGGGTACAGTGCAGGGGAAAGAATAGT
AGACATAATAGCAACAGACATACAAACTAAAGAATTACAAAAACAAATTACAAAAATTCAAAATTTTCGG
GTTTATTACAGGGACAGCAGAGATCCAGTTTGGATCGATAAGCTTGATATCGAATTCCTGCAGCCCCGAT
AAAATAAAAGATTTTATTTAGTCTCCAGAAAAAGGGGGGAATGAAAGACCCCACCTGTAGGTTTGGCAAG
CTAGCTGCAGTAACGCCATTTTGCAAGGCATGGAAAAATACCAAACCAAGAATAGAGAAGTTCAGATCAA
GGGCGGGTACATGAAAATAGCTAACGTTGGGCCAAACAGGATATCTGCGGTGAGCAGTTTCGGCCCCGGC
CCGGGGCCAAGAACAGATGGTCACCGCAGTTTCGGCCCCGGCCCGAGGCCAAGAACAGATGGTCCCCAGA
TATGGCCCAACCCTCAGCAGTTTCTTAAGACCCATCAGATGTTTCCAGGCTCCCCCAAGGACCTGAAATG
ACCCTGCGCCTTATTTGAATTAACCAATCAGCCTGCTTCTCGCTTCTGTTCGCGCGCTTCTGCTTCCCGA
GCTCTATAAAAGAGCTCACAACCCCTCACTCGGCGCGCCAGTCCTCCGACAGACTGAGTCGCCCGGGGGG
GATCCACTGTGATCATCAGACGCGTACAGCATATGTCAGTTAATTAAACTGGTTTAAACTCAGGCGGCCG
CGACTCTAGAGTCGACCTGCAGGCATGCAAGCTTGATATCAAGCTTATCGATAATCAACCTCTGGATTAC
AAAATTTGTGAAAGATTGACTGGTATTCTTAACTATGTTGCTCCTTTTACGCTATGTGGATACGCTGCTT
TAATGCCTTTGTATCATGCTATTGCTTCCCGTATGGCTTTCATTTTCTCCTCCTTGTATAAATCCTGGTT
GCTGTCTCTTTATGAGGAGTTGTGGCCCGTTGTCAGGCAACGTGGCGTGGTGTGCACTGTGTTTGCTGAC
GCAACCCCCACTGGTTGGGGCATTGCCACCACCTGTCAGCTCCTTTCCGGGACTTTCGCTTTCCCCCTCC
CTATTGCCACGGCGGAACTCATCGCCGCCTGCCTTGCCCGCTGCTGGACAGGGGCTCGGCTGTTGGGCAC
TGACAATTCCGTGGTGTTGTCGGGGAAATCATCGTCCTTTCCTTGGCTGCTCGCCTGTGTTGCCACCTGG
ATTCTGCGCGGGACGTCCTTCTGCTACGTCCCTTCGGCCCTCAATCCAGCGGACCTTCCTTCCCATCAAT
TCTACCGGGTAGGGGAGGCGCTTTTCCCAAGGCAGTCTGGAGCATGCGCTTTAGCAGCCCCGCTGGGCAC
TTGGCGCTACACAAGTGGCCTCTGGCCTCGCACACATTCCACATCCACCGGTAGGCGCCAACCGGCTCCG
TTCTTTGGTGGCCCCTTCGCGCCACCTTCTACTCCTCCCCTAGTCAGGAAGTTCCCCCCCGCCCCGCAGC
TCGCGTCGTGCAGGACGTGACAAATGGAAGTAGCACGTCTCACTAGTCTCGTGCAGATGGACAGCACCGC
TGAGCAATGGAAGCGGGTAGGCCTTTGGGGCAGCGGCCAATAGCAGCTTTGCTCCTTCGCTTTCTGGGCT
CAGAGGCTGGGAAGGGGTGGGTCCGGGGGCGGGCTCAGGGGCGGGCTCAGGGGCGGGGCGGGCGCCCGAA
GGTCCTCCGGAGGCCCGGCATTCTGCACGCTTCAAAAGCGCACGTCTGCCGCGCTGTTCTCCTCTTCCTC
ATCTCCGGGCCTTTCGACCTGCAGCCCAAGCTTACCATGACCGAGTACAAGCCCACGGTGCGCCTCGCCA
CCCGCGACGACGTCCCCAGGGCCGTACGCACCCTCGCCGCCGCGTTCGCCGACTACCCCGCCACGCGCCA
CACCGTCGATCCGGACCGCCACATCGAGCGGGTCACCGAGCTGCAAGAACTCTTCCTCACGCGCGTCGGG
CTCGACATCGGCAAGGTGTGGGTCGCGGACGACGGCGCCGCGGTGGCGGTCTGGACCACGCCGGAGAGCG
TCGAAGCGGGGGCGGTGTTCGCCGAGATCGGCCCGCGCATGGCCGAGTTGAGCGGTTCCCGGCTGGCCGC
GCAGCAACAGATGGAAGGCCTCCTGGCGCCGCACCGGCCCAAGGAGCCCGCGTGGTTCCTGGCCACCGTC
GGCGTCTCGCCCGACCACCAGGGCAAGGGTCTGGGCAGCGCCGTCGTGCTCCCCGGAGTGGAGGCGGCCG
AGCGCGCCGGGGTGCCCGCCTTCCTGGAGACCTCCGCGCCCCGCAACCTCCCCTTCTACGAGCGGCTCGG
CTTCACCGTCACCGCCGACGTCGAGGTGCCCGAAGGACCGCGCACCTGGTGCATGACCCGCAAGCCCGGT
GCCTGACTCGAGGGAATTAATTCGAGCTCGGTACCTTTAAGACCAATGACTTACAAGGCAGCTGTAGATC
TTAGCCACTTTTTAAAAGAAAAGGGGGGACTGGAAGGGCTAATTCACTCCCAACGAAGACAAGATCTGCT
TTTTGCTTGTACTGGGTCTCTCTGGTTAGACCAGATCTGAGCCTGGGAGCTCTCTGGCTAACTAGGGAAC
CCACTGCTTAAGCCTCAATAAAGCTTGCCTTGAGTGCTTCAAGTAGTGTGTGCCCGTCTGTTGTGTGACT
CTGGTAACTAGAGATCCCTCAGACCCTTTTAGTCAGTGTGGAAAATCTCTAGCAGCATCTAGAATTAATT
CCGTGTATTCTATAGTGTCACCTAAATCGTATGTGTATGATACATAAGGTTATGTATTAATTGTAGCCGC
GTTCTAACGACAATATGTACAAGCCTAATTGTGTAGCATCTGGCTTACTGAAGCAGACCCTATCATCTCT
CTCGTAAACTGCCGTCAGAGTCGGTTTGGTTGGACGAACCTTCTGAGTTTCTGGTAACGCCGTCCCGCAC
CCGGAAATGGTCAGCGAACCAATCAGCAGGGTCATCGCTAGCCAGATCCTCTACGCCGGACGCATCGTGG
CCGGCATCACCGGCGCCACAGGTGCGGTTGCTGGCGCCTATATCGCCGACATCACCGATGGGGAAGATCG
GGCTCGCCACTTCGGGCTCATGAGCGCTTGTTTCGGCGTGGGTATGGTGGCAGGCCCCGTGGCCGGGGGA
CTGTTGGGCGCCATCTCCTTGCATGCACCATTCCTTGCGGCGGCGGTGCTCAACGGCCTCAACCTACTAC
TGGGCTGCTTCCTAATGCAGGAGTCGCATAAGGGAGAGCGTCGAATGGTGCACTCTCAGTACAATCTGCT
CTGATGCCGCATAGTTAAGCCAGCCCCGACACCCGCCAACACCCGCTGACGCGCCCTGACGGGCTTGTCT
GCTCCCGGCATCCGCTTACAGACAAGCTGTGACCGTCTCCGGGAGCTGCATGTGTCAGAGGTTTTCACCG
TCATCACCGAAACGCGCGAGACGAAAGGGCCTCGTGATACGCCTATTTTTATAGGTTAATGTCATGATAA
TAATGGTTTCTTAGACGTCAGGTGGCACTTTTCGGGGAAATGTGCGCGGAACCCCTATTTGTTTATTTTT
CTAAATACATTCAAATATGTATCCGCTCATGAGACAATAACCCTGATAAATGCTTCAATAATATTGAAAA
AGGAAGAGTATGAGTATTCAACATTTCCGTGTCGCCCTTATTCCCTTTTTTGCGGCATTTTGCCTTCCTG
TTTTTGCTCACCCAGAAACGCTGGTGAAAGTAAAAGATGCTGAAGATCAGTTGGGTGCACGAGTGGGTTA
CATCGAACTGGATCTCAACAGCGGTAAGATCCTTGAGAGTTTTCGCCCCGAAGAACGTTTTCCAATGATG
AGCACTTTTAAAGTTCTGCTATGTGGCGCGGTATTATCCCGTATTGACGCCGGGCAAGAGCAACTCGGTC
GCCGCATACACTATTCTCAGAATGACTTGGTTGAGTACTCACCAGTCACAGAAAAGCATCTTACGGATGG
CATGACAGTAAGAGAATTATGCAGTGCTGCCATAACCATGAGTGATAACACTGCGGCCAACTTACTTCTG
ACAACGATCGGAGGACCGAAGGAGCTAACCGCTTTTTTGCACAACATGGGGGATCATGTAACTCGCCTTG
ATCGTTGGGAACCGGAGCTGAATGAAGCCATACCAAACGACGAGCGTGACACCACGATGCCTGTAGCAAT
GGCAACAACGTTGCGCAAACTATTAACTGGCGAACTACTTACTCTAGCTTCCCGGCAACAATTAATAGAC
TGGATGGAGGCGGATAAAGTTGCAGGACCACTTCTGCGCTCGGCCCTTCCGGCTGGCTGGTTTATTGCTG
ATAAATCTGGAGCCGGTGAGCGTGGGTCTCGCGGTATCATTGCAGCACTGGGGCCAGATGGTAAGCCCTC
CCGTATCGTAGTTATCTACACGACGGGGAGTCAGGCAACTATGGATGAACGAAATAGACAGATCGCTGAG
ATAGGTGCCTCACTGATTAAGCATTGGTAACTGTCAGACCAAGTTTACTCATATATACTTTAGATTGATT
TAAAACTTCATTTTTAATTTAAAAGGATCTAGGTGAAGATCCTTTTTGATAATCTCATGACCAAAATCCC
TTAACGTGAGTTTTCGTTCCACTGAGCGTCAGACCCCGTAGAAAAGATCAAAGGATCTTCTTGAGATCCT
TTTTTTCTGCGCGTAATCTGCTGCTTGCAAACAAAAAAACCACCGCTACCAGCGGTGGTTTGTTTGCCGG
ATCAAGAGCTACCAACTCTTTTTCCGAAGGTAACTGGCTTCAGCAGAGCGCAGATACCAAATACTGTTCT
TCTAGTGTAGCCGTAGTTAGGCCACCACTTCAAGAACTCTGTAGCACCGCCTACATACCTCGCTCTGCTA
ATCCTGTTACCAGTGGCTGCTGCCAGTGGCGATAAGTCGTGTCTTACCGGGTTGGACTCAAGACGATAGT
TACCGGATAAGGCGCAGCGGTCGGGCTGAACGGGGGGTTCGTGCACACAGCCCAGCTTGGAGCGAACGAC
CTACACCGAACTGAGATACCTACAGCGTGAGCTATGAGAAAGCGCCACGCTTCCCGAAGGGAGAAAGGCG
GACAGGTATCCGGTAAGCGGCAGGGTCGGAACAGGAGAGCGCACGAGGGAGCTTCCAGGGGGAAACGCCT
GGTATCTTTATAGTCCTGTCGGGTTTCGCCACCTCTGACTTGAGCGTCGATTTTTGTGATGCTCGTCAGG
GGGGCGGAGCCTATGGAAAAACGCCAGCAACGCGGCCTTTTTACGGTTCCTGGCCTTTTGCTGGCCTTTT
GCTCACATGTTCTTTCCTGCGTTATCCCCTGATTCTGTGGATAACCGTATTACCGCCTTTGAGTGAGCTG
ATACCGCTCGCCGCAGCCGAACGACCGAGCGCAGCGAGTCAGTGAGCGAGGAAGCGGAAGAGCGCCCAAT
ACGCAAACCGCCTCTCCCCGCGCGTTGGCCGATTCATTAATGCAGCTGTGGAATGTGTGTCAGTTAGGGT
GTGGAAAGTCCCCAGGCTCCCCAGCAGGCAGAAGTATGCAAAGCATGCATCTCAATTAGTCAGCAACCAG
GTGTGGAAAGTCCCCAGGCTCCCCAGCAGGCAGAAGTATGCAAAGCATGCATCTCAATTAGTCAGCAACC
ATAGTCCCGCCCCTAACTCCGCCCATCCCGCCCCTAACTCCGCCCAGTTCCGCCCATTCTCCGCCCCATG
GCTGACTAATTTTTTTTATTTATGCAGAGGCCGAGGCCGCCTCGGCCTCTGAGCTATTCCAGAAGTAGTG
AGGAGGCTTTTTTGGAGGCCTAGGCTTTTGCAAAAAGCTTGGACACAAGACAGGCTTGCGAGATATGTTT
GAGAATACCACTTTATCCCGCGTCAGGGAGAGGCAGTGCGTAAAAAGACGCGGACTCATGTGAAATACTG
GTTTTTAGTGCGCCAGATCTCTATAATCTCGCGCAACCTATTTTCCCCTCGAACACTTTTTAAGCCGTAG
ATAAACAGGCTGGGACACTTCACATGAGCGAAAAATACATCGTCACCTGGGACATGTTGCAGATCCATGC
ACGTAAACTCGCAAGCCGACTGATGCCTTCTGAACAATGGAAAGGCATTATTGCCGTAAGCCGTGGCGGT
CTGTACCGGGTGCGTTACTGGCGCGTGAACTGGGTATTCGTCATGTCGATACCGTTTGTATTTCCAGCTA
CGATCACGACAACCAGCGCGAGCTTAAAGTGCTGAAACGCGCAGAAGGCGATGGCGAAGGCTTCATCGTT
ATTGATGACCTGGTGGATACCGGTGGTACTGCGGTTGCGATTCGTGAAATGTATCCAAAAGCGCACTTTG
TCACCATCTTCGCAAAACCGGCTGGTCGTCCGCTGGTTGATGACTATGTTGTTGATATCCCGCAAGATAC
CTGGATTGAACAGCCGTGGGATATGGGCGTCGTATTCGTCCCGCCAATCTCCGGTCGCTAATCTTTTCAA
CGCCTGGCACTGCCGGGCGTTGTTCTTTTTAACTTCAGGCGGGTTACAATAGTTTCCAGTAAGTATTCTG
GAGGCTGCATCCATGACACAGGCAAACCTGAGCGAAACCCTGTTCAAACCCCGCTTTAAACATCCTGAAA
CCTCGACGCTAGTCCGCCGCTTTAATCACGGCGCACAACCGCCTGTGCAGTCGGCCCTTGATGGTAAAAC
CATCCCTCACTGGTATCGCATGATTAACCGTCTGATGTGGATCTGGCGCGGCATTGACCCACGCGAAATC
CTCGACGTCCAGGCACGTATTGTGATGAGCGATGCCGAACGTACCGACGATGATTTATACGATACGGTGA
TTGGCTACCGTGGCGGCAACTGGATTTATGAGTGGGCCCCGGATCTTTGTGAAGGAACCTTACTTCTGTG
GTGTGACATAATTGGACAAACTACCTACAGAGATTTAAAGCTCTAAGGTAAATATAAAATTTTTAAGTGT
ATAATGTGTTAAACTACTGATTCTAATTGTTTGTGTATTTTAGATTCCAACCTATGGAACTGATGAATGG
GAGCAGTGGTGGAATGCCTTTAATGAGGAAAACCTGTTTTGCTCAGAAGAAATGCCATCTAGTGATGATG
AGGCTACTGCTGACTCTCAACATTCTACTCCTCCAAAAAAGAAGAGAAAGGTAGAAGACCCCAAGGACTT
TCCTTCAGAATTGCTAAGTTTTTTGAGTCATGCTGTGTTTAGTAATAGAACTCTTGCTTGCTTTGCTATT
TACACCACAAAGGAAAAAGCTGCACTGCTATACAAGAAAATTATGGAAAAATATTCTGTAACCTTTATAA
GTAGGCATAACAGTTATAATCATAACATACTGTTTTTTCTTACTCCACACAGGCATAGAGTGTCTGCTAT
TAATAACTATGCTCAAAAATTGTGTACCTTTAGCTTTTTAATTTGTAAAGGGGTTAATAAGGAATATTTG
ATGTATAGTGCCTTGACTAGAGATCATAATCAGCCATACCACATTTGTAGAGGTTTTACTTGCTTTAAAA
AACCTCCCACACCTCCCCCTGAACCTGAAACATAAAATGAATGCAATTGTTGTTGTTAACTTGTTTATTG
CAGCTTATAATGGTTACAAATAAAGCAATAGCATCACAAATTTCACAAATAAAGCATTTTTTTCACTGCA
TTCTAGTTGTGGTTTGTCCAAACTCATCAATGTATCTTATCATGTCTGGATCAACTGGATAACTCAAGCT
AACCAAAAT
